>Addgene plasmid #45197 | pBLIC-puro | depositor partial sequence | sequence record 103183 | 3' primer
GGCGGAACTGGGCGGAGTTAGGGGCGGGATGGGCGGAGTTAGGGGCGTGGACTATGGTTGCTGACTAATT
GAGATGCATGCTTTGCATACTTCTGCCTGCTGGGGAGCCTGGGGACTTTCCACACCTGGTTGCTGACTAA
TTGAGATGCATGCTTTGCATACTTCTGCCTGCTGGGGAGCCTGGGGACTTTCCACACCCTAACTGACACA
CATTCCACAGGGTCGAGCTCACATTCCACGTGAGATGGTGTGCGGATCCGGCCGGCGCCTAGAGAAGGAG
TGAGGGCTGGATAAAGGGAGGATCGAGGCGGGGTCGAACGAGGAGGTTCAAGGGGGAGAGACGGGGCGGA
TGGAGGAAGAGGAGGCGGAGGCTTAGGGTGTACAAAGGGCTTGACCCAGGGAGGGGGGTCAAAAGCCAAG
GCTTCCCAGGTCACGATGTAGGGGACCTGGTCTGGGTGTCCATGCGGGCCAGGTGAAAAGACCTTGATCT
TAACCTGGGTGATGAGGTCTCGGTTAAAGGTGCCGTCTCGCGGCCATCCGACGTTAAAGGTTGGCCATTC
TGCAGAGCAGAAGGTAACCCAACGTCTCTTCTTGACATCTACCGACTGGTTGTGAGCGATCCGCTCGACA
TCTTTCCAGTGACCTAAGGTCAAACTTAAGGGAGTGGTAACAGTCTGGCCCTAATTTTCAGACAAATACA
GAAACACAGTCAGACAGAGACAACACAGAACGATGCTGCAGCGCTGCAGCAGACAGACGCGCGGCTTCGG
TTCCAAACCGAAGCAAAAATTCAGAC
