>Addgene plasmid #45197 | pBLIC-puro | addgene partial sequence | sequence record 104280 | pBABE5 5'-CTTTATCCAGCCCTCAC-3'
TGTGAGCTCGACCCTGTGGAATGTGTGTCAGTTAGGGTGTGGAAAGTCCCCAGGCTCCCCAGCAGGCAGA
AGTATGCAAAGCATGCATCTCAATTAGTCAGCAACCAGGTGTGGAAAGTCCCCAGGCTCCCCAGCAGGCA
GAAGTATGCAAAGCATGCATCTCAATTAGTCAGCAACCATAGTCCCGCCCCTAACTCCGCCCATCCCGCC
CCTAACTCCGCCCAGTTCCGCCCATTCTCCGCCCCATGGCTGACTAATTTTTTTTATTTATGCAGAGGCC
GAGGCCGCCTCGGCCTCTGAGCTATTCCAGAAGTAGTGAGGAGGCTTTTTTGGAGGCCTAGGCTTTTGCA
AAAAGCTTACCATGACCGAGTACAAGCCCACGGTGCGCCTCGCCACCCGCGACGACGTCCCCAGGGCCGT
ACGCACCCTCGCCGCCGCGTTCGCCGACTACCCCGCCACGCGCCACACCGTCGATCCGGACCGCCACATC
GAGCGGGTCACCGAGCTGCAAGAACTCTTCCTCACGCGCGTCGGGCTCGACATCGGCAAGGTGTGGGTCG
CGGACGACGGCGCCGCGGTGGCGGTCTGGACCACGCCGGAGAGCGTCGAAGCGGGGGCGGTGTTCGCCGA
GATCGGCCCGCGCATGGCCGAGTTGAGCGGTTCCCGGCTGGCCGCGCAGC
