>Addgene plasmid #45197 | pBLIC-puro | addgene partial sequence | sequence record 104282 | pBABE3 5'-ACCCTAACTGACACACATTCC-3'
GTGAGATGGTGTGCGGATCCGGCCGGCGCCTAGAGAAGGAGTGAGGGCTGGATAAAGGGAGGATCGAGGC
GGGGTCGAACGAGGAGGTTCAAGGGGGAGAGACGGGGCGGATGGAGGAAGAGGAGGCGGAGGCTTAGGGT
GTACAAAGGGCTTGACCCAGGGAGGGGGGTCAAAAGCCAAGGCTTCCCAGGTCACGATGTAGGGGACCTG
GTCTGGGTGTCCATGCGGGCCAGGTGAAAAGACCTTGATCTTAACCTGGGTGATGAGGTCTCGGTTAAAG
GTGCCGTCTCGCGGCCATCCGACGTTAAAGGTTGGCCATTCTGCAGAGCAGAAGGTAACCCAACGTCTCT
TCTTGACATCTACCGACTGGTTGTGAGCGATCCGCTCGACATCTTTCCAGTGACCTAAGGTCAAACTTAA
GGGAGTGGTAACAGTCTGGCCCTAATTTTCAGACAAATACAGAAACACAGTCAGACAGAGACAACACAGA
ACGATGCTGCAGCGCTGCAGCAGACAAGACGCGCGGCTTCGGTTCCAAACCGAAAGCAAAAATTCAGACG
GAGGCGGGAACTGTTTTAGGTTCTCGTCTCCTACCAGAACCACATATCCTGACGGGGTCGGATTCCACAT
CGACTCCCTTCCTCAGGTCGGGCCACAAAAACGGCCCCCAAAGTCCCT
