[The description below was written by a language model from this plasmid's Addgene catalogue record.]
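Description:
pBLIC-puro is an empty retroviral backbone derived from pBABE, with a recorded backbone size of about 5 kb, that has been adapted for ligation-independent cloning (LIC). It is classed as a mammalian expression and retroviral vector, intended for stable gene transduction of mammalian cells. In bacteria it is maintained under ampicillin selection, while transduced mammalian cells are selected with puromycin. The copy number is listed as unknown, and no feature table is provided, so the origin of replication, the promoters and the exact layout of viral elements are not stated in the record.

The defining modification is a short LIC adaptor inserted at the pBABE cloning site. In LIC, the linearised vector and a PCR-amplified insert are each processed to expose complementary single-stranded overhangs, which anneal stably enough to be transformed without a ligase step. This removes the dependence on compatible restriction sites within the gene of interest and makes cloning of many inserts more uniform. No gene is present in the plasmid as deposited, and inserts can be verified with the standard pBABE 5′ and 3′ sequencing primers flanking the cloning site.

pBABE-family vectors generally rely on retroviral long terminal repeats and a packaging signal, so that the transcript carrying the insert is packaged into particles when viral proteins are supplied in trans. The provirus then integrates into the target cell genome. pBLIC-puro is therefore typically used to build retroviral expression constructs quickly and to derive puromycin-resistant cell populations that stably express a chosen gene.
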