Addgene plasmid #45197: pBLIC-puro
Purpose: (Empty Backbone) a ligation-independent cloning (LIC) retroviral vector for stable gene transduction in mammalian cells. Puro selection.
Depositing lab: Priyamvada Rai. Depositing organization: University of Miami. Publication: Creation and validation of a ligation-independent cloning (LIC) retroviral vector for stable gene transduction in mammalian cells. Patel A, Munoz A, Halvorsen K, Rai P. BMC Biotechnol. 2012 Jan 16;12:3. doi: 10.1186/1472-6750-12-3. PubMed 22248071.
Backbone
  Vector backbone: pBABE
  Backbone size (bp): 5000
  Modifications to backbone: Ligation-independent cloning (LIC) adaptor added to pBABE cloning site: GCACACCATCTCACGTGGAATGTGAG CGTGTGGTAGAGTGCACCTTACACTC
  Vector type: Mammalian Expression, Retroviral
  Selectable markers: Puromycin
Growth in bacteria
  Bacterial resistance: Ampicillin, 100 μg/mL
  Growth temperature: 37°C
  Growth strain: DH5alpha
  Copy number: Unknown
Gene/Insert
  Cloning method: Ligation Independent Cloning
  Sequencing primers: 5′ pBABE 5'; 3′ pBABE 3'
Terms and licenses: Academic/Nonprofit Terms; Industry Terms: Not Available to Industry
How to cite: pBLIC-puro was a gift from Priyamvada Rai (Addgene plasmid # 45197 ; http://n2t.net/addgene:45197 ; RRID:Addgene_45197)
